Addgene plasmid #79065: CSII-IDR2-chimpTRIM5-FOS
Purpose: Express chimpanzee TRIM5alpha in mammalan cells
Depositing lab: Wesley Sundquist. Depositing organization: University of Utah. Publication: Primate TRIM5 proteins form hexagonal nets on HIV-1 capsids. Li YL, Chandrasekaran V, Carter SD, Woodward CL, Christensen DE, Dryden KA, Pornillos O, Yeager M, Ganser-Pornillos BK, Jensen GJ, Sundquist WI. Elife. 2016 Jun 2;5. pii: e16269. doi: 10.7554/eLife.16269. PubMed 27253068.
Backbone
  Vector backbone: CSII-BBN-IRES-DsRed
  Backbone manufacturer: CSII-BBN-IDR2
  Backbone size w/o insert (bp): 9866
  Total vector size (bp): 11411
  Vector type: Mammalian Expression
  Selectable markers: Zeocin
Growth in bacteria
  Bacterial resistance: Ampicillin, 100 μg/mL
  Growth temperature: 37°C
  Growth strain: NEB Stable
  Copy number: Unknown
Gene/Insert
  Gene/Insert name: TRIM5alpha(chimpanzee)-FOS (alt name: TRIM5alpha(CPZ)-FOS)
  Species: Pan troglodytes
  Insert size (bp): 1479
  GenBank ID: AAW72445.1
  Promoter: CMV
  Tag / fusion protein: OneSTrEP-FLAG (C terminal on insert)
  Cloning method: Restriction Enzyme; 5′ cloning site NheI (not destroyed); 3′ cloning site Xho1 (not destroyed)
  Sequencing primers: 5′ CAGAGCTGGTTTAGTGAACC; 3′ GCCAAAAGACGGCAATATGG
Terms and licenses: Academic/Nonprofit Terms; Industry Terms: Not Available to Industry
Depositor comments: CMV promoter and IRES DsRed co expression
How to cite: CSII-IDR2-chimpTRIM5-FOS was a gift from Wesley Sundquist (Addgene plasmid # 79065 ; http://n2t.net/addgene:79065 ; RRID:Addgene_79065)
