[The description below was written by a language model from this plasmid's Addgene catalogue record and pLannotate feature annotations shown in this document.]
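Description:
CSII-IDR2-chimpTRIM5-FOS is an 11.4 kb plasmid catalogued as a mammalian expression vector for chimpanzee (Pan troglodytes) TRIM5alpha. Its feature table shows the architecture of an HIV-1-based lentiviral transfer vector built on the CSII-BBN-IRES-DsRed backbone. An upstream CMV enhancer/promoter is fused to a truncated 5' LTR, so the vector genome can be transcribed without Tat. This is followed by the Ψ packaging signal with a gag fragment, the Rev response element for nuclear export of the unspliced RNA, and the cPPT/CTS. A second truncated LTR lies downstream, followed by a bGH polyadenylation signal. In bacteria the plasmid is maintained through a high-copy ColE1/pUC-type origin and ampicillin resistance. An f1 origin is also present.

The payload is driven by an internal CMV enhancer/promoter. The 1,479 bp TRIM5alpha coding sequence was cloned between NheI and XhoI and carries a C-terminal "FOS" tag, recorded as OneSTrEP-FLAG. The annotation detects a FLAG epitope and a Strep-Tag II fragment, which allow immunodetection and affinity purification. The annotation tool labels the open reading frame by its human TRIM5 homologue, but the catalogue identifies it as the chimpanzee sequence. An EMCV IRES downstream directs co-translation of DsRed-Express2 from the same transcript, marking expressing cells with red fluorescence, and a WPRE enhances transcript expression. A separate SV40/EM7-driven BleoR cassette with an SV40 polyadenylation signal confers Zeocin resistance. It lies outside the LTR-flanked region, so it would serve for selecting transfected cells rather than transduced ones. TRIM5alpha is a capsid-binding retroviral restriction factor, and the associated publication examines how primate TRIM5 proteins assemble on HIV-1 capsids.
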