Features (pLannotate 1.2.2; 35 found; start..end, strand, type, name):
     36..80      -  misc_feature   bom (fragment): basis of mobility region from pBR322
    235..614     +  enhancer       CMV enhancer: human cytomegalovirus immediate early enhancer
    615..814     +  promoter       CMV promoter: human cytomegalovirus (CMV) immediate early promoter
    832..1012    +  LTR            5' LTR (truncated): truncated 5' long terminal repeat (LTR) from HIV-1
   1056..1181    +  misc_feature   HIV-1 Ψ: packaging signal of human immunodeficiency virus type 1
   1165..1503    +  CDS            HIV-1 gag (fragment): gag protein from human immunodeficiency virus 1; gag
   1627..1963    +  ncRNA          RRE: Accession: RF00036 - HIV Rev response element
   2288..2388    +  CDS            Rev (fragment): human immunodeficiency virus 1 (HIV-1) Rev protein; rev; enhances nuclear export of unspliced and incompletely spliced viral mRNAs
   2414..2531    +  misc_feature   cPPT/CTS: central polypurine tract and central termination sequence of HIV-1
   2661..2964    +  enhancer       CMV enhancer: human cytomegalovirus immediate early enhancer
   2965..3168    +  promoter       CMV promoter: human cytomegalovirus (CMV) immediate early promoter
   3197..4675    +  CDS            TRIM5: TRIM5_HUMAN - Also known as RNF88. Experimental evidence at protein level: Swiss-Prot protein existence level 1. Capsid-specific restriction factor that prevents infection from non-host-adapted retroviruses. Blocks viral replication early in the life cycle, after viral entry but before reverse transcription. In addition to acting as a capsid-specific restriction factor, also acts as a pattern recognition receptor that activates innate immune signaling in response to the retroviral capsid lattice. Binding to the viral capsid triggers its E3 ubiquitin ligase activity, and in concert with the het
   4694..4717    +  CDS            FLAG: FLAG® epitope tag, followed by an enterokinase cleavage site
   4724..4746    +  CDS            Strep-Tag II (fragment): peptide that binds Strep-Tactin®, an engineered form of streptavidin
   4751..4803    +  misc_feature   MCS: multiple cloning site
   4916..5378    +  misc_feature   IRES: internal ribosome entry site (IRES) of the encephalomyocarditis virus (EMCV)
   5392..6069    +  CDS            DsRed-Express2: noncytotoxic tetrameric variant of DsRed fluorescent protein (Strack et al., 2008) mammalian codon-optimized
   6105..6693    +  misc_feature   WPRE: woodchuck hepatitis virus posttranscriptional regulatory element
   6618..7205    +  CDS            nef: NEF_HV112 - Experimental evidence at protein level: Swiss-Prot protein existence level 1. Extracellular Nef protein targets CD4(+) T-lymphocytes for apoptosis by interacting with CXCR4 surface receptors. From Human immunodeficiency virus type 1 group M subtype B (isolate PCV12) (HIV-1).
   7212..7392    +  LTR            5' LTR (truncated): truncated 5' long terminal repeat (LTR) from HIV-1
   7424..7648    +  polyA_signal   bGH poly(A) signal: bovine growth hormone polyadenylation signal
   7652..7673    +  promoter       SV40 promoter (fragment): SV40 enhancer and early promoter
   7694..8122    +  rep_origin     f1 ori (sequence partly withheld): f1 bacteriophage origin of replication; arrow indicates direction of (+) strand synthesis
   8136..8466    +  promoter       SV40 promoter: SV40 enhancer and early promoter
   8514..8561    +  promoter       EM7 promoter: synthetic bacterial promoter&nbsp
   8580..8954    +  CDS            BleoR: antibiotic-binding protein; Sh ble from Streptoalloteichus hindustanus; confers resistance to bleomycin, phleomycin, and Zeocin™
   8964..9089    +  CDS            ble (fragment): BLE_KLEPN - Experimental evidence at protein level: Swiss-Prot protein existence level 1. Binding protein with a strong affinity to the bleomycin family of antibiotics. Binds to CL990; an antimitotic-antibiotic compound. From Klebsiella pneumoniae.
   9084..9205    +  polyA_signal   SV40 poly(A) signal: SV40 polyadenylation signal
   9276..9298    -  protein_bind   lac operator (fragment): The lac repressor binds to the lac operator to inhibit transcription in E. coli. This inhibition can be relieved by adding lactose or isopropyl-β-D-thiogalactopyranoside (IPTG). lac repressor encoded by lacI
   9302..9332    -  promoter       lac promoter: promoter for the E. coli lac operon
   9347..9368    -  protein_bind   CAP binding site: CAP binding activates transcription in the presence of cAMP. E. coli catabolite activator protein
   9381..9473    -  CDS            lacI (fragment): lac repressor; lacI; The lac repressor binds to the lac operator to inhibit transcription in E. coli. This inhibition can be relieved by adding lactose or isopropyl-β-D-thiogalactopyranoside (IPTG).
   9656..10244   -  rep_origin     ori: high-copy-number ColE1/pMB1/pBR322/pUC origin of replication
  10415..11275   -  CDS            AmpR: β-lactamase; bla; confers resistance to ampicillin, carbenicillin, and related antibiotics
  11276..11380   -  promoter       AmpR promoter: bla
>Addgene plasmid #79065 | CSII-IDR2-chimpTRIM5-FOS | depositor full sequence | sequence record 147921 | CSII-IDR2-chimpTRIM5-FOS
GACGGATCGGGAGATCTCCCGATCCCCTATGGTCGACTCTCAGTACAATCTGCTCTGATGCCGCATAGTT
AAGCCAGTATCTGCTCCCTGCTTGTGTGTTGGAGGTCGCTGAGTAGTGCGCGAGCAAAATTTAAGCTACA
ACAAGGCAAGGCTTGACCGACAATTGCATGAAGAATCTGCTTAGGGTTAGGCGTTTTGCGCTGCTTCGCG
ATGTACGGGCCAGATATACGCGTTGACATTGATTATTGACTAGTTATTAATAGTAATCAATTACGGGGTC
ATTAGTTCATAGCCCATATATGGAGTTCCGCGTTACATAACTTACGGTAAATGGCCCGCCTGGCTGACCG
CCCAACGACCCCCGCCCATTGACGTCAATAATGACGTATGTTCCCATAGTAACGCCAATAGGGACTTTCC
ATTGACGTCAATGGGTGGAGTATTTACGGTAAACTGCCCACTTGGCAGTACATCAAGTGTATCATATGCC
AAGTACGCCCCCTATTGACGTCAATGACGGTAAATGGCCCGCCTGGCATTATGCCCAGTACATGACCTTA
TGGGACTTTCCTACTTGGCAGTACATCTACGTATTAGTCATCGCTATTACCATGGTGATGCGGTTTTGGC
AGTACATCAATGGGCGTGGATAGCGGTTTGACTCACGGGGATTTCCAAGTCTCCACCCCATTGACGTCAA
TGGGAGTTTGTTTTGGCACCAAAATCAACGGGACTTTCCAAAATGTCGTAACAACTCCGCCCCATTGACG
CAAATGGGCGGTAGGCGTGTACGGTGGGAGGTCTATATAAGCAGCGCGTTTTGCCTGTACTGGGTCTCTC
TGGTTAGACCAGATCTGAGCCTGGGAGCTCTCTGGCTAACTAGGGAACCCACTGCTTAAGCCTCAATAAA
GCTTGCCTTGAGTGCTTCAAGTAGTGTGTGCCCGTCTGTTGTGTGACTCTGGTAACTAGAGATCCCTCAG
ACCCTTTTAGTCAGTGTGGAAAATCTCTAGCAGTGGCGCCCGAACAGGGACCTGAAAGCGAAAGGGAAAC
CAGAGCTCTCTCGACGCAGGACTCGGCTTGCTGAAGCGCGCACGGCAAGAGGCGAGGGGCGGCGACTGGT
GAGTACGCCAAAAATTTTGACTAGCGGAGGCTAGAAGGAGAGAGATGGGTGCGAGAGCGTCAGTATTAAG
CGGGGGAGAATTAGATCGCGATGGGAAAAAATTCGGTTAAGGCCAGGGGGAAAGAAAAAATATAAATTAA
AACATATAGTATGGGCAAGCAGGGAGCTAGAACGATTCGCAGTTAATCCTGGCCTGTTAGAAACATCAGA
AGGCTGTAGACAAATACTGGGACAGCTACAACCATCCCTTCAGACAGGATCAGAAGAACTTAGATCATTA
TATAATACAGTAGCAACCCTCTATTGTGTGCATCAAAGGATAGAGATAAAAGACACCAAGGAAGCTTTAG
ACAAGATAGAGGAAGAGCAAAACAAAAGTAAGACCACCGCACAGCAAGCGGCCGGCCGCTGATCTTCAGA
CCTGGAGGAGGAGATATGAGGGACAATTGGAGAAGTGAATTATATAAATATAAAGTAGTAAAAATTGAAC
CATTAGGAGTAGCACCCACCAAGGCAAAGAGAAGAGTGGTGCAGAGAGAAAAAAGAGCAGTGGGAATAGG
AGCTTTGTTCCTTGGGTTCTTGGGAGCAGCAGGAAGCACTATGGGCGCAGCCTCAATGACGCTGACGGTA
CAGGCCAGACAATTATTGTCTGGTATAGTGCAGCAGCAGAACAATTTGCTGAGGGCTATTGAGGCGCAAC
AGCATCTGTTGCAACTCACAGTCTGGGGCATCAAGCAGCTCCAGGCAAGAATCCTGGCTGTGGAAAGATA
CCTAAAGGATCAACAGCTCCTGGGGATTTGGGGTTGCTCTGGAAAACTCATTTGCACCACTGCTGTGCCT
TGGAATGCTAGTTGGAGTAATAAATCTCTGGAACAGATCTGGAATCACACGACCTGGATGGAGTGGGACA
GAGAAATTAACAATTACACAAGCTTAATACACTCCTTAATTGAAGAATCGCAAAACCAGCAAGAAAAGAA
TGAACAAGAATTATTGGAATTAGATAAATGGGCAAGTTTGTGGAATTGGTTTAACATAACAAATTGGCTG
TGGTATATAAAATTATTCATAATGATAGTAGGAGGCTTGGTAGGTTTAAGAATAGTTTTTGCTGTACTTT
CTATAGTGAATAGAGTTAGGCAGGGATATTCACCATTATCGTTTCAGACCCACCTCCCAACCCCGAGGGG
ACCCGACAGGCCCGAAGGAATAGAAGAAGAAGGTGGAGAGAGAGACAGAGACAGATCCATTCGATTAGTG
AACGGATCTACAAATGGCAGTATTCATCCACAATTTTAAAAGAAAAGGGGGGATTGGGGGGTACAGTGCA
GGGGAAAGAATAGTAGACATAATAGCAACAGACATACAAACTAAAGAATTACAAAAACAAATTACAAAAA
TTCAAAATTTTCGGGTTTATTACAGTGTACAGAAACACCGTGAGACGTCATGCGGCCGCGCAGAAATTCA
CTTTGAATTAATTCGATTAATAGTAATCAATTACGGGGTCATTAGTTCATAGCCCATATATGGAGTTCCG
CGTTACATAACTTACGGTAAATGGCCCGCCTGGCTGACCGCCCAACGACCCCCGCCCATTGACGTCAATA
ATGACGTATGTTCCCATAGTAACGCCAATAGGGACTTTCCATTGACGTCAATGGGTGGAGTATTTACGGT
AAACTGCCCACTTGGCAGTACATCAAGTGTATCATATGCCAAGTACGCCCCCTATTGACGTCAATGACGG
TAAATGGCCCGCCTGGCATTATGCCCAGTACATGACCTTATGGGACTTTCCTACTTGGCAGTACATCTAC
GTATTAGTCATCGCTATTACCATGGTGATGCGGTTTTGGCAGTACATCAATGGGCGTGGATAGCGGTTTG
ACTCACGGGGATTTCCAAGTCTCCACCCCATTGACGTCAATGGGAGTTTGTTTTGGCACCAAAATCAACG
GGACTTTCCAAAATGTCGTAACAACTCCGCCCCATTGACGCAAATGGGCGGTAGGCGTGTACGGTGGGAG
GTCTATATAAGCAGAGCTGGTTTAGTGAACCGTCAGATCCGCTAGCATGGCTTCTGGAATCCTGGTTAAT
GTAAAGGAGGAGGTGACCTGCCCCATCTGCCTGGAACTCCTGACACAACCCCTGAGCCTGGACTGCGGCC
ACAGCTTCTGCCAAGCATGCCTCACTGCAAACCACAAGAAGTCCATGCTAGACAAAGGAGAGAGTAGCTG
CCCTGTGTGCCGGATCAGTTACCAGCCTGAGAACATACGGCCTAATCGGCATGCAGCCAACATAGTGGAG
AAGCTCAGGGAGGTCAAGTTGAGCCCAGAGGGGCAGAAAGTTGATCATTGTGCACACCATGGAGAGAAAC
TTCTACTCTTCTGTCAGGAGGACGGGAAGGTCATTTGCTGGCTTTGTGAGCGGTCTCAGGAGCACCGTGG
TCACCACACGTTCCTCACAGAGGAGGTTGCCCGGGAGTACCAAGTGAAGCTCCAGGCAGCTCTGGAGATG
CTGAGGCAGAAGCAGCAGGAAGCTGAAGAGTTGGAAGCTGACATCAGAGAAGAGAAAGCTTCCTGGAAGA
CTCAAATACAGTATGACAAAACCAACGTCTTGGCAGATTTTGAGCAACTGAGAGACATCCTGGACTGGGA
GGAGAGCAATGAGCTGCAAAACCTGGAGAAGGAGGAGGAAGACATTCTGAAAAGCCTTACGAAGTCTGAA
ACTGAGATGGTGCAGCAGACCCAGTCCGTGAGAGAGCTCATCTCAGATCTGGAGCGTCGGCTGCAGGGGT
CAGTGATGGAGCTGCTTCAGGGTGTGGATGGCGTCATAAAAAGGATGGAGAACGTGACCTTGAAGAAGCC
AGAAACTTTTCCAAAAAATCAAAGGAGAGTGTTTCGAGCTCCTGATCTGAAAGGAATGCTAGAAGTGTTT
AGAGAGCTGACAGATGTCCGACGCTACTGGGTTGATGTGACAGTGGCTCCAAACAACATTTCATGTGCTG
TCATTTCTGAAGATATGAGACAAGTGAGCTCTCCGAAACCACAGATAATATATGGGGCACGAGGGACAAG
ATATCAGACATTTATGAATTTCAATTATTGTACTGGCATCCTGGGCTCTCAAAGTATCACATCAGGGAAA
CATTACTGGGAGGTAGACGTGTCCAAGAAAAGTGCTTGGATCCTGGGGGTATGTGCTGGCTTCCAACCTG
ATGCAATGTGTAATATTGAAAAAAATGAAAATTATCAACCTAAATATGGCTACTGGGTTATAGGGTTAGA
GGAAGGAGTTAAATGTAGTGCTTTCCAGGATGGTTCCTTCCATACTCCTTCTGCTCCTTTCATTGTGCCC
CTCTCTGTGATTATTTGTCCTGATCGTGTTGGAGTTTTCCTAGACTATGAGGCTTGCACTGTCTCATTCT
TCAATATCACAAACCATGGATCTCTCATCTATAAGTTTTCTCACTGTTCTTTTTCTCAGCCTGTATTTCC
ATATTTAAATCCTAGAAAATGTGGAGTCCCCATGACTCTGTGCTCACCAAGCTCTGGTACCGGATCCGGA
TTCGATTACAAGGATGACGATGACAAGAGCGCTTGGAGCCACCCGCAGTTCGAAAAATAACTCGAGCTCA
AGCTTCGAATTCTGCAGTCGACGGTACCGCGGGCCCGGGATCCGCCCCTCTCCCTCCCCCCCCCCTAACG
TTACTGGCCGAAGCCGCTTGGAATAAGGCCGGTGTGCGTTTGTCTATATGTTATTTTCCACCATATTGCC
GTCTTTTGGCAATGTGAGGGCCCGGAAACCTGGCCCTGTCTTCTTGACGAGCATTCCTAGGGGTCTTTCC
CCTCTCGCCAAAGGAATGCAAGGTCTGTTGAATGTCGTGAAGGAAGCAGTTCCTCTGGAAGCTTCTTGAA
GACAAACAACGTCTGTAGCGACCCTTTGCAGGCAGCGGAACCCCCCACCTGGCGACAGGTGCCTCTGCGG
CCAAAAGCCACGTGTATAAGATACACCTGCAAAGGCGGCACAACCCCAGTGCCACGTTGTGAGTTGGATA
GTTGTGGAAAGAGTCAAATGGCTCTCCTCAAGCGTATTCAACAAGGGGCTGAAGGATGCCCAGAAGGTAC
CCCATTGTATGGGATCTGATCTGGGGCCTCGGTGCACATGCTTTACATGTGTTTAGTCGAGGTTAAAAAA
ACGTCTAGGCCCCCCGAACCACGGGGACGTGGTTTTCCTTTGAAAAACACGATGATAATATGGCCACAAC
CATGGATAGCACTGAGAACGTCATCAAGCCCTTCATGCGCTTCAAGGTGCACATGGAGGGCTCCGTGAAC
GGCCACGAGTTCGAGATCGAGGGCGAGGGCGAGGGCAAGCCCTACGAGGGCACCCAGACCGCCAAGCTGC
AGGTGACCAAGGGCGGCCCCCTGCCCTTCGCCTGGGACATCCTGTCCCCCCAGTTCCAGTACGGCTCCAA
GGTGTACGTGAAGCACCCCGCCGACATCCCCGACTACAAGAAGCTGTCCTTCCCCGAGGGCTTCAAGTGG
GAGCGCGTGATGAACTTCGAGGACGGCGGCGTGGTGACCGTGACCCAGGACTCCTCCCTGCAGGACGGCA
CCTTCATCTACCACGTGAAGTTCATCGGCGTGAACTTCCCCTCCGACGGCCCCGTAATGCAGAAGAAGAC
TCTGGGCTGGGAGCCCTCCACCGAGCGCCTGTACCCCCGCGACGGCGTGCTGAAGGGCGAGATCCACAAG
GCGCTGAAGCTGAAGGGCGGCGGCCACTACCTGGTGGAGTTCAAGTCAATCTACATGGCCAAGAAGCCCG
TGAAGCTGCCCGGCTACTACTACGTGGACTCCAAGCTGGACATCACCTCCCACAACGAGGACTACACCGT
GGTGGAGCAGTACGAGCGCGCCGAGGCCCGCCACCACCTGTTCCAGTAGTCTAGAGTTAACATCGAGGGA
TCAAGCTTATCGATAATCAACCTCTGGATTACAAAATTTGTGAAAGATTGACTGGTATTCTTAACTATGT
TGCTCCTTTTACGCTATGTGGATACGCTGCTTTAATGCCTTTGTATCATGCTATTGCTTCCCGTATGGCT
TTCATTTTCTCCTCCTTGTATAAATCCTGGTTGCTGTCTCTTTATGAGGAGTTGTGGCCCGTTGTCAGGC
AACGTGGCGTGGTGTGCACTGTGTTTGCTGACGCAACCCCCACTGGTTGGGGCATTGCCACCACCTGTCA
GCTCCTTTCCGGGACTTTCGCTTTCCCCCTCCCTATTGCCACGGCGGAACTCATCGCCGCCTGCCTTGCC
CGCTGCTGGACAGGGGCTCGGCTGTTGGGCACTGACAATTCCGTGGTGTTGTCGGGGAAGCTGACGTCCT
TTCCATGGCTGCTCGCCTGTGTTGCCACCTGGATTCTGCGCGGGACGTCCTTCTGCTACGTCCCTTCGGC
CCTCAATCCAGCGGACCTTCCTTCCCGCGGCCTGCTGCCGGCTCTGCGGCCTCTTCCGCGTCTTCGCCTT
CGCCCTCAGACGAGTCGGATCTCCCTTTGGGCCGCCTCCCCGCATCGATACCGTCGAGACCTGGAAAAAC
ATGGAGCAATCACAAGTAGCAACACAGCAGCTACCAATGCTGCTTGTGCCTGGCTAGAAGCACAAGAGGA
GGAGGAGGTGGGTTTTCCAGTCACACCTCAGGTACCTTTAAGACCAATGACTTACAAGGCAGCTGTAGAT
CTTAGCCACTTTTTAAAAGAAAAGGGGGGACTGGAAGGGCTAATTCACTCCCAACGAAGACAAGATATCC
TTGATCTGTGGATCTACCACACACAAGGCTACTTCCCTGATTGGCAGAACTACACACCAGGGCCAGGGAT
CAGATATCCACTGACCTTTGGATGGTGCTACAAGCTAGTACCAGTTGAGCAAGAGAAGGTAGAAGAAGCC
AATGAAGGAGAGAACACCCGCTTGTTACACCCTGTGAGCCTGCATGGGATGGATGACCCGGAGAGAGAAG
TATTAGAGTGGAGGTTTGACAGCCGCCTAGCATTTCATCACATGGCCCGAGAGCTGCATCCGGACTGTAC
TGGGTCTCTCTGGTTAGACCAGATCTGAGCCTGGGAGCTCTCTGGCTAACTAGGGAACCCACTGCTTAAG
CCTCAATAAAGCTTGCCTTGAGTGCTTCAAGTAGTGTGTGCCCGTCTGTTGTGTGACTCTGGTAACTAGA
GATCCCTCAGACCCTTTTAGTCAGTGTGGAAAATCTCTAGCAGGGCCCGTTTAAACCCGCTGATCAGCCT
CGACTGTGCCTTCTAGTTGCCAGCCATCTGTTGTTTGCCCCTCCCCCGTGCCTTCCTTGACCCTGGAAGG
TGCCACTCCCACTGTCCTTTCCTAATAAAATGAGGAAATTGCATCGCATTGTCTGAGTAGGTGTCATTCT
ATTCTGGGGGGTGGGGTGGGGCAGGACAGCAAGGGGGAGGATTGGGAAGACAATAGCAGGCATGCTGGGG
ATGCGGTGGGCTCTATGGCTTCTGAGGCGGAAAGAACCAGCTGGGGCTCTAGGGGGTATCCCC
[124 nt withheld, positions 7694-7817]
C
[32 nt withheld, positions 7819-7850]
CA
[57 nt withheld, positions 7853-7909]
A
[49 nt withheld, positions 7911-7959]
CCTTTGACGTTGGAGTCCACGTTCTTT
[37 nt withheld, positions 7987-8023]
ACCCTATCTCGGTCTATTCTTTTGATTTATAAGGGATTTTGGGGATTTCGGCCTATTGGTTAAAAAATGA
GCTGATTTAACAAAAATTTAACGCGAATTAATTCTGTGGAATGTGTGTCAGTTAGGGTGTGGAAAGTCCC
CAGGCTCCCCAGGCAGGCAGAAGTATGCAAAGCATGCATCTCAATTAGTCAGCAACCAGGTGTGGAAAGT
CCCCAGGCTCCCCAGCAGGCAGAAGTATGCAAAGCATGCATCTCAATTAGTCAGCAACCATAGTCCCGCC
CCTAACTCCGCCCATCCCGCCCCTAACTCCGCCCAGTTCCGCCCATTCTCCGCCCCATGGCTGACTAATT
TTTTTTATTTATGCAGAGGCCGAGGCCGCCTCTGCCTCTGAGCTATTCCAGAAGTAGTGAGGAGGCTTTT
TTGGAGGCCTAGGCTTTTGCAAAAAGCTCCCGGGAGCTTGTATATCCATTTTCGGATCTGATCAGCACGT
GTTGACAATTAATCATCGGCATAGTATATCGGCATAGTATAATACGACAAGGTGAGGAACTAAACCATGG
CCAAGTTGACCAGTGCCGTTCCGGTGCTCACCGCGCGCGACGTCGCCGGAGCGGTCGAGTTCTGGACCGA
CCGGCTCGGGTTCTCCCGGGACTTCGTGGAGGACGACTTCGCCGGTGTGGTCCGGGACGACGTGACCCTG
TTCATCAGCGCGGTCCAGGACCAGGTGGTGCCGGACAACACCCTGGCCTGGGTGTGGGTGCGCGGCCTGG
ACGAGCTGTACGCCGAGTGGTCGGAGGTCGTGTCCACGAACTTCCGGGACGCCTCCGGGCCGGCCATGAC
CGAGATCGGCGAGCAGCCGTGGGGGCGGGAGTTCGCCCTGCGCGACCCGGCCGGCAACTGCGTGCACTTC
GTGGCCGAGGAGCAGGACTGACACGTGCTACGAGATTTCGATTCCACCGCCGCCTTCTATGAAAGGTTGG
GCTTCGGAATCGTTTTCCGGGACGCCGGCTGGATGATCCTCCAGCGCGGGGATCTCATGCTGGAGTTCTT
CGCCCACCCCAACTTGTTTATTGCAGCTTATAATGGTTACAAATAAAGCAATAGCATCACAAATTTCACA
AATAAAGCATTTTTTTCACTGCATTCTAGTTGTGGTTTGTCCAAACTCATCAATGTATCTTATCATGTCT
GTATACCGTCGACCTCTAGCTAGAGCTTGGCGTAATCATGGTCATAGCTGTTTCCTGTGTGAAATTGTTA
TCCGCTCACAATTCCACACAACATACGAGCCGGAAGCATAAAGTGTAAAGCCTGGGGTGCCTAATGAGTG
AGCTAACTCACATTAATTGCGTTGCGCTCACTGCCCGCTTTCCAGTCGGGAAACCTGTCGTGCCAGCTGC
ATTAATGAATCGGCCAACGCGCGGGGAGAGGCGGTTTGCGTATTGGGCGCTCTTCCGCTTCCTCGCTCAC
TGACTCGCTGCGCTCGGTCGTTCGGCTGCGGCGAGCGGTATCAGCTCACTCAAAGGCGGTAATACGGTTA
TCCACAGAATCAGGGGATAACGCAGGAAAGAACATGTGAGCAAAAGGCCAGCAAAAGGCCAGGAACCGTA
AAAAGGCCGCGTTGCTGGCGTTTTTCCATAGGCTCCGCCCCCCTGACGAGCATCACAAAAATCGACGCTC
AAGTCAGAGGTGGCGAAACCCGACAGGACTATAAAGATACCAGGCGTTTCCCCCTGGAAGCTCCCTCGTG
CGCTCTCCTGTTCCGACCCTGCCGCTTACCGGATACCTGTCCGCCTTTCTCCCTTCGGGAAGCGTGGCGC
TTTCTCAATGCTCACGCTGTAGGTATCTCAGTTCGGTGTAGGTCGTTCGCTCCAAGCTGGGCTGTGTGCA
CGAACCCCCCGTTCAGCCCGACCGCTGCGCCTTATCCGGTAACTATCGTCTTGAGTCCAACCCGGTAAGA
CACGACTTATCGCCACTGGCAGCAGCCACTGGTAACAGGATTAGCAGAGCGAGGTATGTAGGCGGTGCTA
CAGAGTTCTTGAAGTGGTGGCCTAACTACGGCTACACTAGAAGGACAGTATTTGGTATCTGCGCTCTGCT
GAAGCCAGTTACCTTCGGAAAAAGAGTTGGTAGCTCTTGATCCGGCAAACAAACCACCGCTGGTAGCGGT
GGTTTTTTTGTTTGCAAGCAGCAGATTACGCGCAGAAAAAAAGGATCTCAAGAAGATCCTTTGATCTTTT
CTACGGGGTCTGACGCTCAGTGGAACGAAAACTCACGTTAAGGGATTTTGGTCATGAGATTATCAAAAAG
GATCTTCACCTAGATCCTTTTAAATTAAAAATGAAGTTTTAAATCAATCTAAAGTATATATGAGTAAACT
TGGTCTGACAGTTACCAATGCTTAATCAGTGAGGCACCTATCTCAGCGATCTGTCTATTTCGTTCATCCA
TAGTTGCCTGACTCCCCGTCGTGTAGATAACTACGATACGGGAGGGCTTACCATCTGGCCCCAGTGCTGC
AATGATACCGCGAGACCCACGCTCACCGGCTCCAGATTTATCAGCAATAAACCAGCCAGCCGGAAGGGCC
GAGCGCAGAAGTGGTCCTGCAACTTTATCCGCCTCCATCCAGTCTATTAATTGTTGCCGGGAAGCTAGAG
TAAGTAGTTCGCCAGTTAATAGTTTGCGCAACGTTGTTGCCATTGCTACAGGCATCGTGGTGTCACGCTC
GTCGTTTGGTATGGCTTCATTCAGCTCCGGTTCCCAACGATCAAGGCGAGTTACATGATCCCCCATGTTG
TGCAAAAAAGCGGTTAGCTCCTTCGGTCCTCCGATCGTTGTCAGAAGTAAGTTGGCCGCAGTGTTATCAC
TCATGGTTATGGCAGCACTGCATAATTCTCTTACTGTCATGCCATCCGTAAGATGCTTTTCTGTGACTGG
TGAGTACTCAACCAAGTCATTCTGAGAATAGTGTATGCGGCGACCGAGTTGCTCTTGCCCGGCGTCAATA
CGGGATAATACCGCGCCACATAGCAGAACTTTAAAAGTGCTCATCATTGGAAAACGTTCTTCGGGGCGAA
AACTCTCAAGGATCTTACCGCTGTTGAGATCCAGTTCGATGTAACCCACTCGTGCACCCAACTGATCTTC
AGCATCTTTTACTTTCACCAGCGTTTCTGGGTGAGCAAAAACAGGAAGGCAAAATGCCGCAAAAAAGGGA
ATAAGGGCGACACGGAAATGTTGAATACTCATACTCTTCCTTTTTCAATATTATTGAAGCATTTATCAGG
GTTATTGTCTCATGAGCGGATACATATTTGAATGTATTTAGAAAAATAAACAAATAGGGGTTCCGCGCAC
ATTTCCCCGAAAAGTGCCACCTGACGTC
