>Addgene plasmid #79065 | CSII-IDR2-chimpTRIM5-FOS | addgene partial sequence | sequence record 151530 | CMV-F2 5'-GGTCTATATAAGCAGAGCTGGT-3'
ATGGCTTCTGGAATCCTGGTTAATGTAAAGGAGGAGGTGACCTGCCCCATCTGCCTGGAACTCCTGACAC
AACCCCTGAGCCTGGACTGCGGCCACAGCTTCTGCCAAGCATGCCTCACTGCAAACCACAAGAAGTCCAT
GCTAGACAAAGGAGAGAGTAGCTGCCCTGTGTGCCGGATCAGTTACCAGCCTGAGAACATACGGCCTAAT
CGGCATGCAGCCAACATAGTGGAGAAGCTCAGGGAGGTCAAGTTGAGCCCAGAGGGGCAGAAAGTTGATC
ATTGTGCACACCATGGAGAGAAACTTCTACTCTTCTGTCAGGAGGACGGGAAGGTCATTTGCTGGCTTTG
TGAGCGGTCTCAGGAGCACCGTGGTCACCACACGTTCCTCACAGAGGAGGTTGCCCGGGAGTACCAAGTG
AAGCTCCAGGCAGCTCTGGAGATGCTGAGGCAGAAGCAGCAGGAAGCTGAAGAGTTGGAAGCTGACATCA
GAGAAGAGAAAGCTTCCTGGAAGACTCAAATACAGTATGACAAAACCAACGTCTTGGCAGATTTTGAGCA
ACTGAGAGACATCCTGGACTGGGAGGAGAGCAATGAGCTGCAAAACCTGGAGAAGGAGGAGGAAGACATT
CTGAAAAGCCTTACGAAGTCTGAAACTGAGATGGTGCAGCAGACCCAGTCCGTGAGAGAGCTCATCTCAG
ATCTGGAGCGTCGGCTGCAGGGGTCAGTGATGGAGCTGCTTCAGGGTGTGGATGGCGTCATAAAAAGGAT
GGAGA
