>Addgene plasmid #79065 | CSII-IDR2-chimpTRIM5-FOS | addgene partial sequence | sequence record 151531 | IRES-R 5'-CCTCACATTGCCAAAAGACG-3'
CGAGTTATTTTTCGAACTGCGGGTGGCTCCAAGCGCTCTTGTCATCGTCATCCTTGTAATCGAATCCGGA
TCCGGTACCAGAGCTTGGTGAGCACAGAGTCATGGGGACTCCACATTTTCTAGGATTTAAATATGGAAAT
ACAGGCTGAGAAAAAGAACAGTGAGAAAACTTATAGATGAGAGATCCATGGTTTGTGATATTGAAGAATG
AGACAGTGCAAGCCTCATAGTCTAGGAAAACTCCAACACGATCAGGACAAATAATCACAGAGAGGGGCAC
AATGAAAGGAGCAGAAGGAGTATGGAAGGAACCATCCTGGAAAGCACTACATTTAACTCCTTCCTCTAAC
CCTATAACCCAGTAGCCATATTTAGGTTGATAATTTTCATTTTTTTCAATATTACACATTGCATCAGGTT
GGAAGCCAGCACATACCCCCAGGATCCAAGCACTTTTCTTGGACACGTCTACCTCCCAGTAATGTTTCCC
TGATGTGATACTTTGAGAGCCCAGGATGCCAGTACAATAATTGAAATTCATAAATGTCTGGTATCTTGTC
CCTCGTGCCCCATATATTATCTGTGGTTTCGGAGAGCTCACTTGTCTCATATCT
